Addgene plasmid #109555: p3E-FAPP1
Purpose: Multisite gateway vector for 3' tagging with the PH domain from Human pleckstrin homology domain containing A3 (PLEKHA3). Binds PtdIns4P
Depositing lab: Rob Parton. Depositing organization: University of Queensland, Institute for Molecular Bioscience. Publication: In vivo cell biological screening identifies an endocytic capture mechanism for T-tubule formation. Hall TE, Martel N, Ariotti N, Xiong Z, Lo HP, Ferguson C, Rae J, Lim YW, Parton RG. Nat Commun. 2020 Jul 24;11(1):3711. doi: 10.1038/s41467-020-17486-w. PubMed 32709891.
Backbone
  Vector backbone: pDONR p2R-p3
  Vector type: Zebrafish plasmids
Growth in bacteria
  Bacterial resistance: Kanamycin, 50 μg/mL
  Growth temperature: 37°C
  Growth strain: DH5alpha
  Copy number: High Copy
Gene/Insert
  Gene/Insert name: the PH domain from Human pleckstrin homology domain containing A3 (PLEKHA3).
  Species: Synthetic
  Cloning method: Gateway Cloning
Terms and licenses: Academic/Nonprofit Terms; Industry Terms: Not Available to Industry
How to cite: p3E-FAPP1 was a gift from Rob Parton (Addgene plasmid # 109555 ; http://n2t.net/addgene:109555 ; RRID:Addgene_109555)
