[The description below was written by a language model from this plasmid's Addgene catalogue record and pLannotate feature annotations shown in this document.]
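Description:
p3E-FAPP1 is a 3′ entry clone for multisite Gateway assembly, built in the pDONR P2R-P3 backbone and catalogued as a zebrafish plasmid. At about 2.9 kb it contains little beyond the insert and the bacterial maintenance functions. It replicates in E. coli from a high-copy ColE1/pUC-type origin and is selected with kanamycin through an aminoglycoside phosphotransferase gene. The rrnB T1 and T2 terminators lie upstream of the recombination cassette and insulate it from read-through transcription. A T7 promoter sits beside the cassette, and the short lacI and lacZα matches appear to be backbone remnants rather than functional genes.

The payload is a roughly 290 bp coding fragment corresponding to the pleckstrin homology domain of human PLEKHA3, also known as FAPP1, which binds preferentially to phosphatidylinositol 4-phosphate. The record lists the insert's species as synthetic. The insert is flanked by an attR2 site on one side and, on the other, by an attL-type site that overlaps an attB3 core. The annotation tool labels this second site as an attL1 fragment, but its attB3 core and the backbone are consistent with the attL3 site expected in a 3′ entry clone.

The plasmid carries no eukaryotic promoter of its own. In an LR reaction it is instead combined with a 5′ promoter entry clone, a middle entry clone and a destination vector, which places the PH domain at the 3′ end of the assembled expression cassette. In that position it can be fused downstream of a middle-entry coding sequence, for example a fluorescent protein, to produce a PtdIns4P-binding probe or targeting module. The associated work used such constructs for in vivo cell biological screening of T-tubule formation.
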