Features (pLannotate 1.2.2; 12 found; start..end, strand, type, name):
      1..124     -  protein_bind   attR2: mutant version of attR; recombination site for the Gateway® LR reaction LR Clonase™
    127..417     +  CDS            PLEKHA3 (fragment): PKHA3_HUMAN - Also known as FAPP1. Experimental evidence at protein level: Swiss-Prot protein existence level 1. Plays a role in regulation of vesicular cargo transport from the trans-Golgi network (TGN) to the plasma membrane (PubMed:15107860). Regulates Golgi phosphatidylinositol 4-phosphate (PtdIns(4)P) levels and activates the PtdIns(4)P phosphatase activity of SACM1L when it binds PtdIns(4)P in 'trans' configuration (PubMed:30659099). Binds preferentially to PtdIns(4)P (PubMed:11001876, PubMed:15107860). Negatively regulates APOB secretion from hepatocytes (PubMed:30659099). From Homo sap
    421..441     -  protein_bind   attB3: mutant version of attB; core recombination site for the Gateway® BP reaction BP Clonase™
    432..517     -  protein_bind   attL1 (fragment): mutant version of attL; recombination site for the Gateway® LR reaction LR Clonase™
    554..572     -  promoter       T7 promoter: promoter for bacteriophage T7 RNA polymerase
    706..1515    +  CDS            KanR: aminoglycoside phosphotransferase; aph(3')-Ia; confers resistance to kanamycin in bacteria or G418 (Geneticin®) in eukaryotes
   1662..2250    +  rep_origin     ori: high-copy-number ColE1/pMB1/pBR322/pUC origin of replication
   2433..2525    +  CDS            lacI (fragment): lac repressor; lacI; The lac repressor binds to the lac operator to inhibit transcription in E. coli. This inhibition can be relieved by adding lactose or isopropyl-β-D-thiogalactopyranoside (IPTG).
   2580..2607    -  terminator     rrnB T2 terminator: transcription terminator T2 from the E. coli rrnB gene
   2739..2782    +  terminator     rrnB T1 terminator: Escherichia coli rrnB; transcription terminator T1 from the E. coli rrnB gene
   2829..2865    -  CDS            lacZα (fragment): LacZα fragment of β-galactosidase; lacZ fragment
   2903..2932    -  protein_bind   attP2 (fragment): mutant version of attP; recombination site for the Gateway® BP reaction BP Clonase™
>Addgene plasmid #109555 | p3E-FAPP1 | addgene full sequence | sequence record 222033 | Addgene NGS Result
CATAGTGACTGCATATGTTGTGTTTTACAGTATTATGTAGTCTGTTTTTTATGCAAAATCTAATTTAATA
TATTGATATTTATATCATTTTACGTTTCTCGTTCAACTTTCTTGTACAAAGTGGCTGAGGGGGTGTTGTA
CAAGTGGACCAACTATCTCACAGGCTGGCAGCCTCGTTGGTTTGTTTTAGATAATGGAATCTTATCCTAC
TATGATTCACAAGATGATGTTTGCAAAGGGAGCAAAGGAAGCATAAAGATGGCAGTTTGTGAAATTAAAG
TTCATTCAGCAGACAACACAAGAATGGAATTAATCATTCCTGGAGAGCAGCATTTCTACATGAAGGCAGT
GAATGCAGCTGAAAGACAGAGGTGGCTGGTCGCTCTGGGGAGCTCCAAAGCATGTTTGACTGATACATGA
CAACTTTATTATACAAAGTTGGCATTATAAAAAAGCATTGCTTATCAATTTGTTGCAACGAACAGGTCAC
TATCAGTCAAAATAAAATCATTATTTGGAGCTCCATGGTAGCGTTAACGCGGCCGCGATATCCCCTATAG
TGAGTCGTATTACATGGTCATAGCTGTTTCCTGGCAGCTCTGGCCCGTGTCTCAAAATCTCTGATGTTAC
ATTGCACAAGATAAAAATATATCATCATGAACAATAAAACTGTCTGCTTACATAAACAGTAATACAAGGG
GTGTTATGAGCCATATTCAACGGGAAACGTCGAGGCCGCGATTAAATTCCAACATGGATGCTGATTTATA
TGGGTATAAATGGGCTCGCGATAATGTCGGGCAATCAGGTGCGACAATCTATCGCTTGTATGGGAAGCCC
GATGCGCCAGAGTTGTTTCTGAAACATGGCAAAGGTAGCGTTGCCAATGATGTTACAGATGAGATGGTCA
GACTAAACTGGCTGACGGAATTTATGCCTCTTCCGACCATCAAGCATTTTATCCGTACTCCTGATGATGC
ATGGTTACTCACCACTGCGATCCCCGGAAAAACAGCATTCCAGGTATTAGAAGAATATCCTGATTCAGGT
GAAAATATTGTTGATGCGCTGGCAGTGTTCCTGCGCCGGTTGCATTCGATTCCTGTTTGTAATTGTCCTT
TTAACAGCGATCGCGTATTTCGTCTCGCTCAGGCGCAATCACGAATGAATAACGGTTTGGTTGATGCGAG
TGATTTTGATGACGAGCGTAATGGCTGGCCTGTTGAACAAGTCTGGAAAGAAATGCATAAACTTTTGCCA
TTCTCACCGGATTCAGTCGTCACTCATGGTGATTTCTCACTTGATAACCTTATTTTTGACGAGGGGAAAT
TAATAGGTTGTATTGATGTTGGACGAGTCGGAATCGCAGACCGATACCAGGATCTTGCCATCCTATGGAA
CTGCCTCGGTGAGTTTTCTCCTTCATTACAGAAACGGCTTTTTCAAAAATATGGTATTGATAATCCTGAT
ATGAATAAATTGCAGTTTCATTTGATGCTCGATGAGTTTTTCTAATCAGAATTGGTTAATTGGTTGTAAC
ACTGGCAGAGCATTACGCTGACTTGACGGGACGGCGCAAGCTCATGACCAAAATCCCTTAACGTGAGTTA
CGCGTCGTTCCACTGAGCGTCAGACCCCGTAGAAAAGATCAAAGGATCTTCTTGAGATCCTTTTTTTCTG
CGCGTAATCTGCTGCTTGCAAACAAAAAAACCACCGCTACCAGCGGTGGTTTGTTTGCCGGATCAAGAGC
TACCAACTCTTTTTCCGAAGGTAACTGGCTTCAGCAGAGCGCAGATACCAAATACTGTTCTTCTAGTGTA
GCCGTAGTTAGGCCACCACTTCAAGAACTCTGTAGCACCGCCTACATACCTCGCTCTGCTAATCCTGTTA
CCAGTGGCTGCTGCCAGTGGCGATAAGTCGTGTCTTACCGGGTTGGACTCAAGACGATAGTTACCGGATA
AGGCGCAGCGGTCGGGCTGAACGGGGGGTTCGTGCACACAGCCCAGCTTGGAGCGAACGACCTACACCGA
ACTGAGATACCTACAGCGTGAGCTATGAGAAAGCGCCACGCTTCCCGAAGGGAGAAAGGCGGACAGGTAT
CCGGTAAGCGGCAGGGTCGGAACAGGAGAGCGCACGAGGGAGCTTCCAGGGGGAAACGCCTGGTATCTTT
ATAGTCCTGTCGGGTTTCGCCACCTCTGACTTGAGCGTCGATTTTTGTGATGCTCGTCAGGGGGGCGGAG
CCTATGGAAAAACGCCAGCAACGCGGCCTTTTTACGGTTCCTGGCCTTTTGCTGGCCTTTTGCTCACATG
TTCTTTCCTGCGTTATCCCCTGATTCTGTGGATAACCGTATTACCGCCTTTGAGTGAGCTGATACCGCTC
GCCGCAGCCGAACGACCGAGCGCAGCGAGTCAGTGAGCGAGGAAGCGGAAGAGCGCCCAATACGCAAACC
GCCTCTCCCCGCGCGTTGGCCGATTCATTAATGCAGCTGGCACGACAGGTTTCCCGACTGGAAAGCGGGC
AGTGAGCGCAACGCAATTAATACGCGTACCGCTAGCCAGGAAGAGTTTGTAGAAACGCAAAAAGGCCATC
CGTCAGGATGGCCTTCTGCTTAGTTTGATGCCTGGCAGTTTATGGCGGGCGTCCTGCCCGCCACCCTCCG
GGCCGTTGCTTCACAACGTTCAAATCCGCTCCCGGCGGATTTGTCCTACTCAGGAGAGCGTTCACCGACA
AACAACAGATAAAACGAAAGGCCCAGTCTTCCGACTGAGCCTTTCGTTTTATTTGATGCCTGGCAGTTCC
CTACTCTCGCGTTAACGCTAGCATGGATGTTTTCCCAGTCACGACGTTGTAAAACGACGGCCAGTCTTAA
GCTCGGGCCCTGCAGCTCTAGAGCTCGAATTCTACAGGTCACTAATACCATCTAAGTAGTTGGTT
